Addgene plasmid #190613: pThpR
Purpose: Expresses GFP in response to tetrahydropapaverine in E. coli
Depositing lab: Andrew Ellington. Depositing organization: University of Texas at Austin. Publication: Using fungible biosensors to evolve improved alkaloid biosyntheses. d'Oelsnitz S, Kim W, Burkholder NT, Javanmardi K, Thyer R, Zhang Y, Alper HS, Ellington AD. Nat Chem Biol. 2022 Jul 7. pii: 10.1038/s41589-022-01072-w. doi: 10.1038/s41589-022-01072-w. PubMed 35799063.
Backbone
  Vector backbone: p15A
  Total vector size (bp): 5719
  Vector type: Synthetic Biology
Growth in bacteria
  Bacterial resistance: Kanamycin, 50 μg/mL
  Growth temperature: 37°C
  Growth strain: DH5alpha
  Copy number: Low Copy
Gene/Insert
  Gene/Insert name: THP4.1
  Species: Synthetic
  Insert size (bp): 585
Terms and licenses: Academic/Nonprofit Terms; Industry Terms: Not Available to Industry
How to cite: pThpR was a gift from Andrew Ellington (Addgene plasmid # 190613 ; http://n2t.net/addgene:190613 ; RRID:Addgene_190613)
