[The description below was written by a language model from this plasmid's Addgene catalogue record and pLannotate feature annotations shown in this document.]
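Description:
pThpR is a synthetic-biology biosensor plasmid for E. coli that produces GFP in response to the alkaloid tetrahydropapaverine. It is built on a p15A backbone, listed as low copy, and is selected with kanamycin. The feature table shows a p15A origin, which is compatible with ColE1-type plasmids, and a full-length aph(3')-Ia kanamycin resistance gene downstream of a cat promoter. The catalogued insert, THP4.1, is a 585 bp synthetic sequence. Given the plasmid's name and purpose it is presumably the ligand-responsive regulator of the sensor, but it was not recognised by the automated annotation and the record does not describe its origin or mechanism.

On the reporter side, the annotation places a superfolder GFP coding sequence on the minus strand, followed on the same strand by a ble gene encoding a bleomycin-family binding protein. This arrangement suggests that sensor output could be read as fluorescence or coupled to an antibiotic selection, although the record does not say so. A hammerhead ribozyme fragment sits upstream of sfGFP, and a fragment of the constitutive J23119 promoter followed by an sTRSV hammerhead ribozyme lies near the end of the sequence. Such ribozymes are commonly used as insulators that trim 5' leaders. The promoter and operator driving the reporter are not annotated. A lacI gene with its own promoter is also present, along with several small backbone remnants (TcR, KanR, bom, RSF ori and IS1 fragments). The sequenced record is 6,471 nt, whereas the catalogue gives 5,719 bp, a discrepancy the record does not explain. The associated work concerns using such biosensors to evolve improved alkaloid biosynthesis.
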