Features (pLannotate 1.2.2; 17 found; start..end, strand, type, name):
    753..795     +  CDS            KanR (fragment): aminoglycoside phosphotransferase; aph(3')-Ia; confers resistance to kanamycin in bacteria or G418 (Geneticin®) in eukaryotes
    988..1359    -  CDS            ble: BLE_STRHI - Experimental evidence at protein level: Swiss-Prot protein existence level 1. Binding protein with a strong affinity to the bleomycin family of antibiotics. From Streptoalloteichus hindustanus.
   1396..2106    -  CDS            Superfolder GFP: Superfolder GFP is a basic (constitutively fluorescent) green fluorescent protein published in 2005, derived from Aequorea victoria. It is reported to be a very rapidly-maturing weak dimer.
   2166..2219    -  ncRNA          Hammerhead 3 (fragment): Accession: RF00008 - Hammerhead ribozyme (type III)
   2498..2521    -  misc_feature   bom (fragment): basis of mobility region from pBR322
   2557..2634    +  promoter       lacI promoter: lacI
   2635..3717    +  CDS            lacI: lac repressor; lacI; The lac repressor binds to the lac operator to inhibit transcription in E. coli. This inhibition can be relieved by adding lactose or isopropyl-β-D-thiogalactopyranoside (IPTG).
   3730..3751    +  protein_bind   CAP binding site: CAP binding activates transcription in the presence of cAMP. E. coli catabolite activator protein
   3766..3830    +  CDS            TcR (fragment): tetracycline efflux protein; tet; confers resistance to tetracycline
   3942..4487    +  rep_origin     p15A ori: Plasmids containing the medium-copy-number p15A origin of replication can be propagated in E. coli cells that contain a second plasmid with the ColE1 origin.
   4575..4630    +  rep_origin     RSF ori (fragment): Plasmids containing the RSF 1030 origin of replication can be propagated in E. coli cells that contain additional plasmids with compatible origins.
   4749..4892    -  mobile_element IS1 (fragment): prokaryotic transposable element IS1
   5013..5115    +  promoter       cat promoter: promoter of the E. coli cat gene encoding chloramphenicol acetyltransferase
   5116..5931    +  CDS            KanR: aminoglycoside phosphotransferase; aph(3')-Ia; confers resistance to kanamycin in bacteria or G418 (Geneticin®) in eukaryotes
   6173..6200    +  CDS            KanR (fragment): aminoglycoside phosphotransferase; aph(3')-Ia; confers resistance to kanamycin in bacteria or G418 (Geneticin®) in eukaryotes
   6365..6393    +  promoter       J23119 promoter (fragment): bacterial promoter (Registry of Standard Biological Parts BBa J23119)
   6414..6463    +  misc_RNA       sTRSV HHRz: hammerhead ribozyme from the tobacco ringspot virus satellite RNA (Khvorova et al., 2003)
>Addgene plasmid #190613 | pThpR | addgene full sequence | sequence record 381132 | Addgene NGS Result
AATAATTTTGTTTAAACTAGTGAACCACGAGGCCTACATATGGTTGCTCGCCCAAAGTCTGAGGACAAAA
AGCAGGCATTGCTTGAAGCGGCAACTCAAGCCATCGCGCAATCAGGCATTGCCGCTAGTACCGCTGTAAT
TGCACGCAATGCGGGAGTTGCGGAAGGGACGTTGTTCCGCTATTTCGCAACGAAAGATGAGTTGATCAAC
ACCCTTTACTTACATTTGTTCCAGGACTGGTGCCAATCATCCATCATGGAATTGGATCGTTCTATTACTG
ACGCTAAGATGATGTCGCGTTTTCTCTGGAACAGTATCATTAGCTGGGGATTGAACCACCCAGCTCGCCA
TCGTGCCATACGTCAGTTGGCGGTTTCTGAAAAGTTGACGAAGGAGACCGAACAACGCGCGGATGATATG
TTCCCGGAGTTACGCGACATCGTCCACCGTGAGGTTCTTATGGTGTTTATGTCCGACGAGTACCGCGCCT
TCGGCGACGGGTTGTTCTTGGCGCTTGCTGAGACGACTATGGATTTCGCTGCGCGCAACCCGGCTCGCGC
TGGTGAGTACATTGCGTTGGGCTTCGAGGCTATGTGGCGCGCACTTACGCGCGAAGAGCAGTAATAATCC
TAAGAATTCGAGGAGTGCAGGCTCGGTAACATACGGTCTAGCTATCTGACTATCGCCGCTGTGAGCTCGG
TACCAAATTCCAGAAAAGAGGCCGCGAAAGCGGCCTTTTTTCGTTTTGGTCCAAGCCCGATGCGCCAGAG
TTGTTTCTGAAACATGGCAAAGGTATCACAAGGGGTTATGCTACCCGACACCATCGAATGGCCGACAGTC
ATTCATCTTTCTGCCCCTCCAAAAGCAAAAACCCGCCGAAGCGGGTTTTTACGTAAATCAGGTGAAACTG
ACCGACGAACTAAAACGCTTGAGGACAGCCACACTTCCAACTAGTCTCAGCTAACATATAACAGGTTTGG
ATTATTAATCTTGTTCTTCAGCAACAAAATGAACGCAATTACCAGCTGGATCTCTCAAAGCAAATTCTCT
ACCCCAAGGTTGTTCACCAATTTCGGTCATAGCTGGACCAGAAGCATCTCTAAAATTGGTAGAAACAACT
TCGGACCATTCGGCATATAATTCATCCAAACCTCTAACCCAAACCCAAGCCAAAGTATTATCTGGAACAA
CTTGATCTTGAACGGCGGAAATGAACAAGGTAACATCATCTCTAACAACACCAGCGAAATCATCTTCAAC
GAAATCTCTGGAGAAACCCAATCTATCAGTCCAAAATTCAACAGCACCAGCAACATCTCTAGCGGTCAAA
ACTGGAACAGCAGATGTCAATTTAGACATATGTAACCTCCTTATCTAACTAGTTTATCACTCGAGCTTAT
AGAGCTCATCCATGCCATGAGTAATGCCTGCTGCAGTTACAAACTCCAGGAGTACCATGTGATCGCGCTT
CTCATTTGGATCTTTGGAGAGCACGGATTGAGTGGAGAGATAATGATTATCTGGGAGGAGTACTGGGCCA
TCGCCAATTGGAGTATTTTGTTGATAATGATCTGCGAGTTGTACGGAGCCATCCTCCACATTATGGCGAA
TCTTAAAATTCGCCTTAATGCCATTCTTTTGCTTATCTGCGGTAATATATACATTATGGGAATTGAAATT
ATACTCCAGCTTATGGCCGAGAATATTGCCATCCTCCTTAAAATCAATGCCCTTGAGCTCAATGCGATTT
ACGAGAGTATCGCCCTCAAACTTTACCTCTGCGCGAGTCTTATAGGTGCCATCATCCTTAAAGCTAATAG
TGCGCTCTTGTACATAGCCCTCTGGCATTGCGGACTTAAAAAAATCATGTTGCTTCATGTGATCTGGATA
GCGGGAAAAACATTGTACGCCATAGGTCAGAGTAGTTACGAGAGTTGGCCATGGTACTGGGAGCTTGCCA
GTAGTACAAATAAACTTGAGAGTGAGCTTGCCGTTAGTTGCATCGCCCTCGCCCTCGCCGCGTACGGAAA
ACTTATGGCCATTTACATCGCCATCGAGCTCTACGAGAATTGGTACTACGCCAGTAAAGAGCTCCTCGCC
CTTGGATGCCATAATTACTCCTTATTAACCCGGAGGTTTACGTTAAACAAAATTATTTGTAGAGGTCATA
AGTTTCGTCGCATTTCAGCGACTCATCAGTGGGCTTAGCCCAGACTTATGACTGACTATTGTATGAGTGA
GTAAGCACTCATTATAGAAAGCAAAGATACGCCGTCAAGGTACTTTTCAAAGGTCGACAGCCCATGCCCT
TGCGTTAACTGACTAGTGGTCGCCGACGTGATAGTATGCTCGATAAGATGCGAGCCATATTCAACGGGAT
GACAAATGCTCTTTCCCTAAACTCCCCCCATAAAAAAACCCGCCGAAGCGGGTTTTTACGTTATTTGCGG
ATTAACGATTACATTCCTACCGCCATCACAACGAACCATTGAGGACACAGTACAATCTGCTCTGATGCCG
CGGCCGCGTCGCATAAGGGAGAGCGTCGAGATCCCGGACACCATCGAATGGCGCAAAACCTTTCGCGGTA
TGGCATGATAGCGCCCGGAAGAGAGTCAATTCAGGGTGGTGAATGTGAAACCAGTAACGTTATACGATGT
CGCAGAGTATGCCGGTGTCTCTTATCAGACCGTTTCCCGCGTGGTGAACCAGGCCAGCCACGTTTCTGCG
AAAACGCGGGAAAAAGTGGAAGCGGCGATGGCGGAGCTGAATTACATTCCCAACCGCGTGGCACAACAAC
TGGCGGGCAAACAGTCGTTGCTGATTGGCGTTGCCACCTCTAGTCTGGCCCTGCACGCGCCGTCGCAAAT
TGTCGCGGCGATTAAATCTCGCGCCGATCAACTGGGTGCCAGCGTGGTGGTGTCGATGGTAGAACGAAGC
GGCGTCGAAGCCTGTAAAGCGGCGGTGCACAATCTTCTCGCGCAACGCGTCAGTGGGCTGATCATTAACT
ATCCGCTGGATGACCAGGATGCCATTGCTGTGGAAGCTGCCTGCACTAATGTTCCGGCGTTATTTCTTGA
TGTCTCTGACCAGACACCCATCAACAGTATTATTTTCTCCCATGAAGATGGTACGCGACTGGGCGTGGAG
CATCTGGTCGCATTGGGTCACCAGCAAATCGCGCTGTTAGCGGGCCCATTAAGTTCTGTCTCGGCGCGTC
TGCGTCTGGCTGGCTGGCATAAATATCTCACTCGCAATCAAATTCAGCCGATAGCGGAACGGGAAGGCGA
CTGGAGTGCCATGTCCGGTTTTCAACAAACCATGCAAATGCTGAATGAGGGCATCGTTCCCACTGCGATG
CTGGTTGCCAACGATCAGATGGCGCTGGGCGCAATGCGCGCCATTACCGAGTCCGGGCTGCGCGTTGGTG
CGGATATCTCGGTAGTGGGATACGACGATACCGAAGATAGCTCATGTTATATCCCGCCGTTAACCACCAT
CAAACAGGATTTTCGCCTGCTGGGGCAAACCAGCGTGGACCGCTTGCTGCAACTCTCTCAGGGCCAGGCG
GTGAAGGGCAATCAGCTGTTGCCCGTCTCACTGGTGAAAAGAAAAACCACCCTGGCGCCCAATACGCAAA
CCGCCTCTCCCCGCGCGTTGGCCGATTCATTAATGCAGCTGGCACGACAGGTTTCCCGACTGGAAAGCGG
GCAGTGAGCGCAACGCAATTAATGTAAGTTAGCTCACTCATTAGGCACCGGGATCTCGACCGATGCCCTT
GAGAGCCTTCAACCCAGTCAGCTCCTTCCGGTGGGCGCGGGGCATGACTAACATGAGAATTACAACTTAT
ATCGTATGGGGCTGACTTCAGGTGCTACATTTGAAGAGATAAATTGCACTGAAATCTAGAAATATTTTAT
CTGATTAATAAGATGATCTTCTTGAGATCGTTTTGGTCTGCGCGTAATCTCTTGCTCTGAAAACGAAAAA
ACCGCCTTGCAGGGCGGTTTTTCGAAGGTTCTCTGAGCTACCAACTCTTTGAACCGAGGTAACTGGCTTG
GAGGAGCGCAGTCACCAAAACTTGTCCTTTCAGTTTAGCCTTAACCGGCGCATGACTTCAAGACTAACTC
CTCTAAATCAATTACCAGTGGCTGCTGCCAGTGGTGCTTTTGCATGTCTTTCCGGGTTGGACTCAAGACG
ATAGTTACCGGATAAGGCGCAGCGGTCGGACTGAACGGGGGGTTCGTGCATACAGTCCAGCTTGGAGCGA
ACTGCCTGCCCGGAACTGAGTGTCAGGCGTGGAATGAGACAAACGCGGCCATAACAGCGGAATGACACCG
GTAAACCGAAAGGCAGGAACAGGAGAGCGCACGAGGGAGCCGCCAGGGGGAAACGCCTGGTATCTTTATA
GTCCTGTCGGGTTTCGCCACCACTGATTTGAGCGTCAGATTTCGTGATGCTTGTCAGGGGGGCGGAGCCT
ATGGAAAAACGGCTTTGCCGCGGCCATCTCACTTCCCTGTTAAGTATCTTCCTGGCATCTTCCAGGAAAT
CTCCGCCCCGTTCGTAAGCCATTTCCGCTCGCCGCAGTCGAACGACCGAGCGTAGCGAGTCAGTGAGCGA
GGAAGCGGAATATATCCTGTATCACATATTCTGCTGACGCACCGGTGCAGCCTTTTTTCTCCTGCCACAT
GAAGCACTTCACTGACACCCTCATCAGTGCCAACATAGTAAGCCAGTATACACTCCGCTAGCGCTGATGT
CCGGCGGTGCTTTTGCCGTTACGCACCACCCCGTCAGTAGCTGAACAGGAGGGACAGCTGATAGAAACAG
AAGCCACTGGAGCACCTCAAAAACACCATCATACACTAAATCAGTAAGTTGGCAGCATCACCCGACGCAC
TTTGCGCCGAATAAATACCTGTGACGGAAGATCACTTCGCAGAATAAATAAATCCTGGTGTCCCTGTTGA
TACCGGGAAGCCCTGGGCCAACTTTTGGCGAAAATGAGACGTTGATCGGCACGTAAGAGGTTCCAACTTT
CACCATAATGAAATAAGATCACTACCGGGCGTATTTTTTGAGTTATCGAGATTTTCAGGAGCTAAGGAAG
CTAAAATGAGCCATATTCAACGGGAAACGTCTTGCTCTAGGCCGCGATTAAATTCCAACATGGATGCTGA
TTTATATGGGTATAAATGGGCTCGCGATAATGTCGGGCAATCAGGTGCGACAATCTATCGATTGTATGGG
AAGCCCGATGCGCCAGAGTTGTTTCTGAAACATGGCAAAGGTAGCGTTGCCAATGATGTTACAGATGAGA
TGGTCAGACTAAACTGGCTGACGGAATTTATGCCTCTTCCGACCATCAAGCATTTTATCCGTACTCCTGA
TGATGCATGGTTACTCACCACTGCGATCCCCGGGAAAACAGCATTCCAGGTATTAGAAGAATATCCTGAT
TCAGGTGAAAATATTGTTGATGCGCTGGCAGTGTTCCTGCGCCGGTTGCATTCGATTCCTGTTTGTAATT
GTCCTTTTAACAGCGACCGCGTATTTCGTCTCGCTCAGGCGCAATCACGAATGAATAACGGTTTGGTTGA
TGCGAGTGATTTTGATGACGAGCGTAATGGCTGGCCTGTTGAACAAGTCTGGAAAGAAATGCATAAACTT
TTGCCATTCTCACCGGATTCAGTCGTCACTCATGGTGATTTCTCACTTGATAACCTTATTTTTGACGAGG
GGAAATTAATAGGTTGTATTGATGTTGGACGAGTCGGAATCGCAGACCGATACCAGGATCTTGCCATCCT
ATGGAACTGCCTCGGTGAGTTTTCTCCTTCATTACAGAAACGGCTTTTTCAAAAATATGGTATTGATAAT
CCTGATATGAATAAATTGCAGTTTCATTTGATGCTCGATGAGTTTTTCTAATTTTTTAAGGCAGTTATTG
GTGCCCTTAAACGCCTGGTTGCTACGCCTGAATAAGTGATAATAAGCGGATGAATGGCAGAAATTCGAAA
GCAAATTCGACCCGGTCGTCGGTTCAGGGCAGGGTCGTTAAATAGCCGCTTATGTCTATTGCTGGTTTAC
CGGTTTATTGACTACCGGAAGCAGTGTGAGCGGCCGCGCCGAGTTCTAACGACAATATGCGTTATCAGAG
ATGAGACACCGTGCGATAATGTCGGGCAATCAGGTGCGACTCGGTACCAAATTCCAGAAAAGAGGGGAGC
GGGAAACCGCTCCCCTTTTTTCGTTTTGGTCCCAATCTATCGATTGTATGGACTTCATCTTCATTACCTC
GTATCATTGTACACCTGCCGAACGCAAGGGCATGGGCTGTCGACCTTTGAAAAGTACCTTTACGGCTAGC
TCAGTCCTAGGTATAGTGCTAGCAATCAAGATACTGAGCACAGCTGTCACCGGATGTGCTTTCCGGTCTG
ATGAGTCCGTGAGGACGAAACAGCCTCTACA
